>Addgene plasmid #43485 | III-AAGG | depositor partial sequence | sequence record 58750 | III-AAGG sequence 426 bps
CGTCTCGGCTCACCCCAGAGCAGGTCGTGGCAATCGCCTCCAACATTGGCGGGAAACAGGCACTCGAGAC
TGTCCAGCGCCTGCTTCCCGTGCTGTGCCAAGCGCACGGACTCACCCCAGAGCAGGTCGTGGCAATCGCC
TCCAACATTGGCGGGAAACAGGCACTCGAGACTGTCCAGCGCCTGCTTCCCGTGCTGTGCCAAGCGCACG
GCCTCACCCCAGAGCAGGTCGTGGCAATCGCGAGCAATAACGGCGGAAAACAGGCTTTGGAAACGGTGCA
GAGGCTCCTTCCAGTGCTGTGCCAAGCGCACGGATTAACCCCAGAGCAGGTCGTGGCAATCGCGAGCAAT
AACGGCGGAAAACAGGCTTTGGAAACGGTGCAGAGGCTCCTTCCAGTGCTGTGCCAAGCGCACGGACTCA
GAGACG
