>Addgene plasmid #43485 | III-AAGG | addgene partial sequence | sequence record 61540 | M13-F20 5'-TGTAAAACGACGGCCAGT-3'
GGCGATTGGGCCCTCTAGATGCATGCTCGAGCGGCCGCCAGTGTGATGGATATCTGCAGAATTCGCCCTT
GCCGTCCTAGCGCGTCTCGGCTCACCCCAGAGCAGGTCGTGGCAATCGCCTCCAACATTGGCGGGAAACA
GGCACTCGAGACTGTCCAGCGCCTGCTTCCCGTGCTGTGCCAAGCGCACGGACTCACCCCAGAGCAGGTC
GTGGCAATCGCCTCCAACATTGGCGGGAAACAGGCACTCGAGACTGTCCAGCGCCTGCTTCCCGTGCTGT
GCCAAGCGCACGGCCTCACCCCAGAGCAGGTCGTGGCAATCGCGAGCAATAACGGCGGAAAACAGGCTTT
GGAAACGGTGCAGAGGCTCCTTCCAGTGCTGTGCCAAGCGCACGGATTAACCCCAGAGCAGGTCGTGGCA
ATCGCGAGCAATAACGGCGGAAAACAGGCTTTGGAAACGGTGCAGAGGCTCCTTCCAGTGCTGTGCCAAG
CGCACGGACTCAGAGACGTGGGCAAAGGGCGAATTCCAGCACACTGGCGGCCGTTACTAGTGGATCCGAG
CTCGGTACCAAGCTTGATGCATAGCTTGAGTATTCTATAGTGTCACCTAAATAGCTTGGCGTAATCATGG
TCATAGCTGTTTCCTGTGTGAAATTGTTATCCGCTCACAATTCCACACAACATACGAGCCGGAAGCATAA
AGTGTAAAGCCTGGGGTGCCTAATGAGTGAGCTAACTCACATTAATTGCGTTGCGCTCACTGCCCGCTTT
CCAGTCGGGAAACCTGTCGTGCCAGCTGCATTAATGAATCGGCCAACGCGCGGGGAGAGGCGGTTTGCGT
ATTGGGCGCTCTTCCGCTTTCCTCGCTCACTGACTCGCTGC
