[The description below was written by a language model from this plasmid's Addgene catalogue record.]
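Description:
III-AAGG is a bacterial cloning plasmid built on the commercial pCRII-TOPO backbone (about 4 kb without insert), carrying a 426 bp synthetic insert introduced by TOPO cloning. It is maintained as a high-copy plasmid in E. coli and is selectable with both ampicillin and kanamycin, consistent with the dual resistance markers of this backbone. The insert sits between the T7 and M13-reverse priming sites, which the record lists for sequence verification. No feature table is provided, so the exact arrangement of elements around the insert cannot be described beyond what the catalogue fields indicate.

The record does not spell out what the insert encodes, but the associated publication describes a TALEN genome-editing system for building human stem cell-based disease models. In that context, the name suggests a preassembled module from a TALE repeat library: the four-letter code AAGG most likely denotes the four target DNA bases recognised by a block of four TALE repeats, and an insert of 426 bp fits roughly four repeats of about 34 amino acids each. The "III" prefix probably marks the position of this block within the ordered assembly of a full repeat array. These interpretations are inferred from the name, size and publication rather than stated explicitly. The plasmid has no mammalian expression elements recorded and is best understood as a storage and source vector, from which the repeat module would be taken and combined with other modules to build a custom TALEN directed at a chosen genomic sequence.
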