Addgene plasmid #43485: III-AAGG
Depositing lab: Chad Cowan & Kiran Musunuru. Depositing organization: Harvard University. Publication: A TALEN Genome-Editing System for Generating Human Stem Cell-Based Disease Models. Ding Q, Lee YK, Schaefer EA, Peters DT, Veres A, Kim K, Kuperwasser N, Motola DL, Meissner TB, Hendriks WT, Trevisan M, Gupta RM, Moisan A, Banks E, Friesen M, Schinzel RT, Xia F, Tang A, Xia Y, Figueroa E, Wann A, Ahfeldt T, Daheron L, Zhang F, Rubin LL, Peng LF, Chung RT, Musunuru K, Cowan CA. Cell Stem Cell. 2012 Dec 12. pii: S1934-5909(12)00645-5. doi: 10.1016/j.stem.2012.11.011. PubMed 23246482.
Backbone
  Vector backbone: pCRII-TOPO
  Backbone manufacturer: Invitrogen
  Backbone size w/o insert (bp): 3973
  Vector type: Bacterial Cloning
Growth in bacteria
  Bacterial resistance: Ampicillin and Kanamycin, 100 & 50 μg/mL
  Growth temperature: 37°C
  Growth strain: Top10
  Copy number: High Copy
Gene/Insert
  Gene/Insert name: III-AAGG
  Species: Synthetic
  Insert size (bp): 426
  Cloning method: TOPO Cloning
  Sequencing primers: 5′ T7; 3′ M13-rev
Terms and licenses: Academic/Nonprofit Terms; Industry Terms: Not Available to Industry
How to cite: III-AAGG was a gift from Chad Cowan & Kiran Musunuru (Addgene plasmid # 43485 ; http://n2t.net/addgene:43485 ; RRID:Addgene_43485)
